>Addgene plasmid #228192 | SP_H6 | addgene full sequence | sequence record 451633 | Addgene NGS Result
ACCATAATGAAATAAGATCACTACCGGGCGTATTTTTTGAGTTATCGAGATTTTCAGGAGCTAAGGAAGC
TAAAATGGAGAAAAAAATCACTGGATATACCACCGTTGATATATCCCAATGGCATCGTAAAGAACATTTT
GAGGCATTTCAGTCAGTTGCTCAATGTACCTATAACCAGACCGTTCAGCTGGATATTACGGCCTTTTTAA
AGACCGTAAAGAAAAATAAGCACAAGTTTTATCCGGCCTTTATTCACATTCTTGCCCGCCTGATGAATGC
TCATCCGGAATTTCGTATGGCAATGAAAGACGGTGAGCTGGTGATATGGGATAGTGTTCACCCTTGTTAC
ACCGTTTTCCATGAGCAAACTGAAACGTTTTCATCGCTCTGGAGTGAATACCACGACGATTTCCGGCAGT
TTCTACACATATATTCGCAAGATGTGGCGTGTTACGGTGAAAACCTGGCCTATTTCCCTAAAGGGTTTAT
TGAGAATATGTTTTTCGTTTCAGCCAATCCCTGGGTGAGTTTCACCAGTTTTGATTTAAACGTGGCCAAT
ATGGACAACTTCTTCGCCCCCGTTTTCACCATGGGCAAATATTATACGCAAGGCGACAAGGTGCTGATGC
CGCTGGCGATTCAGGTTCATCATGCCGTTTGTGATGGCTTCCATGTCGGCAGAATGCTTAATGAATTACA
ACAGTACTGCGATGAGTGGCAGGGCGGGGCGTAATTTGATATCGAGCTCGCTTGGACTCCTGTTGATAGA
TCCAGTAATGACCTCAGAACTCCATCTGGATTTGTTCAGAACGCTCGGTTGCCGCCGGGCGTTTTTTATT
GGTCTGGTCTCAAGGGGCTCCACATACGGCAACAACACTCAAGGCCGCCACACACCAAGCCATCCACATA
TGAGACCGACTACGGTTATCCACAGAATCAGGGGATAACGCAGGAAAGAACATGTGAGCAAAAGGCCAGC
AAAAGGCCAGGAACCGTAAAAAGGCCGCGTTGCTGGCGTTTTTCCATAGGCTCCGCCCCCCTGACGAGCA
TCACAAAAATCGACGCTCAAGTCAGAGGTGGCGAAACCCGACAGGACTATAAAGATACCAGGCGTTTCCC
CCTGGAAGCTCCCTCGTGCGCTCTCCTGTTCCGACCCTGCCGCTTACCGGATACCTGTCCGCCTTTCTCC
CTTCGGGAAGCGTGGCGCTTTCTCATAGCTCACGCTGTAGGTATCTCAGTTCGGTGTAGGTCGTTCGCTC
CAAGCTGGGCTGTGTGCACGAACCCCCCGTTCAGCCCGACCGCTGCGCCTTATCCGGTAACTATCGTCTT
GAGTCCAACCCGGTAAGACACGACTTATCGCCACTGGCAGCAGCCACTGGTAACAGGATTAGCAGAGCGA
GGTATGTAGGCGGTGCTACAGAGTTCTTGAAGTGGTGGCCTAACTACGGCTACACTAGAAGAACAGTATT
TGGTATCTGCGCTCTGCTGAAGCCAGTTACCTTCGGAAAAAGAGTTGGTAGCTCTTGATCCGGCAAACAA
ACCACCGCTGGTAGCGGTGGTTTTTTTGTTTGCAAGCAGCAGATTACGCGCAGAAAAAAAGGATCTCAAG
AAGATCCTTTGATCTTTTCTACGGGGTCTGACGCTCAGTGGAACGAAAACTCACGTTAAGGGATTTTGGT
CATGATTGATCGGGCACGTAAGAGGTTCCAACTTTC
Features (pLannotate 1.2.2; 4 found; start..end, strand, type, name):
     75..731     +  CDS            cat: CAT_ECOLX - Experimental evidence at protein level: Swiss-Prot protein existence level 1. This enzyme is an effector of chloramphenicol resistance in bacteria. From Escherichia coli. This protein is used as a marker in many commonly used cloning vectors, such as pACYC184.
    805..839     +  terminator     lambda t0 terminator: minimal transcription terminator from phage lambda (Scholtissek and Grosse, 1987)
   1021..1609    -  rep_origin     ori: high-copy-number ColE1/pMB1/pBR322/pUC origin of replication
   1693..74      +  promoter       cat promoter (across the origin): promoter of the E. coli cat gene encoding chloramphenicol acetyltransferase
