[The description below was written by a language model from this plasmid's Addgene catalogue record and pLannotate feature annotations shown in this document.]
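Description:
SP_H6 is a small (about 1.7 kb) synthetic-biology part plasmid built on the pYTK001 entry vector of the MoClo Yeast Toolkit. It is a storage and donor vector rather than an expression construct: it is maintained in E. coli at high copy through a ColE1/pUC-type origin of replication and selected with chloramphenicol. Resistance comes from a chloramphenicol acetyltransferase (cat) gene driven by its native cat promoter and followed by the phage lambda t0 terminator. These backbone elements are the only features picked up by the automated annotation. The short insert itself is not annotated in the feature table, and no yeast promoter, terminator, marker or origin is recorded.

The payload is the secretion signal peptide of the human BPIB4 protein, listed in the record as residues 0–17 of the UniProt entry and codon-optimised for Saccharomyces cerevisiae. It is flanked by BsaI sites, so the part can be released by this type IIS enzyme and joined to neighbouring parts in a defined order by Golden Gate assembly. The depositor classes it as a "3a*" part, a variant of the toolkit's N-terminal coding-sequence position, so it is meant to sit upstream of, and be fused to, a protein of interest within a yeast transcription unit assembled from compatible toolkit promoters, coding sequences and terminators.

Signal peptides direct recombinant proteins into the yeast secretory pathway. SP_H6 is intended for combinatorial Golden Gate assembly, in which different leader sequences are paired with a cargo protein. The associated publication concerns high-throughput optimisation of protein secretion in yeast using an engineered biosensor.
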