Addgene plasmid #228192: SP_H6
Purpose: Plasmid contains the secretion signal peptide sequence of the human BPIB4 gene for use in Combinatorial Golden Gate Assembly (BsaI restriction sites).
Depositing lab: Joseph Brock. Depositing organization: Australian National University. Publication: High-throughput optimisation of protein secretion in yeast via an engineered biosensor. Cleaver A, Luo R, Smith OB, Murphy L, Schwessinger B, Brock J. Trends Biotechnol. 2025 Apr;43(4):838-867. doi: 10.1016/j.tibtech.2024.11.010. Epub 2024 Dec 13. PubMed 39674781.
Backbone
  Vector backbone: pYTK001
  Backbone manufacturer: John Dueber, Addgene plasmid #65108
  Vector type: Synthetic Biology
Growth in bacteria
  Bacterial resistance: Chloramphenicol, 25 μg/mL
  Growth temperature: 37°C
  Growth strain: DH5alpha
  Copy number: High Copy
Gene/Insert
  Gene/Insert name: sp_P59827_BPIB4_HUMAN:0-17 (alt name: Uniprot: P59827)
  Species: H. sapiens (human)
  Cloning method: Golden Gate
Terms and licenses: Academic/Nonprofit Terms; Industry Terms: Not Available to Industry
Depositor comments: Signal peptides direct recombinant protein secretion in yeast. Codon optimised for expression in S. cerevisiae. This part is designed for use with components from the MoClo Yeast Toolkit (Lee et al. 2015). This insert is a 3a* component, see Williams et al. 2024 for more detail.
How to cite: SP_H6 was a gift from Joseph Brock (Addgene plasmid # 228192 ; http://n2t.net/addgene:228192 ; RRID:Addgene_228192)
